>Addgene plasmid #155805 | PABPC1 | addgene full sequence | sequence record 376964 | Addgene NGS Result
GGCTCCGGTGCCCGTCAGTGGGCAGAGCGCACATCGCCCACAGTCCCCGAGAAGTTGGGGGGAGGGGTCG
GCAATTGAACCGGTGCCTAGAGAAGGTGGCGCGGGGTAAACTGGGAAAGTGATGTCGTGTACTGGCTCCG
CCTTTTTCCCGAGGGTGGGGGAGAACCGTATATAAGTGCAGTAGTCGCCGTGAACGTTCTTTTTCGCAAC
GGGTTTGCCGCCAGAACACAGGTAAGTGCCGTGTGTGGTTCCCGCGGGCCTGGCCTCTTTACGGGTTATG
GCCCTTGCGTGCCTTGAATTACTTCCACCTGGCTGCAGTACGTGATTCTTGATCCCGAGCTTCGGGTTGG
AAGTGGGTGGGAGAGTTCGAGGCCTTGCGCTTAAGGAGCCCCTTCGCCTCGTGCTTGAGTTGAGGCCTGG
CCTGGGCGCTGGGGCCGCCGCGTGCGAATCTGGTGGCACCTTCGCGCCTGTCTCGCTGCTTTCGATAAGT
CTCTAGCCATTTAAAATTTTTGATGACCTGCTGCGACGCTTTTTTTCTGGCAAGATAGTCTTGTAAATGC
GGGCCAAGATCTGCACACTGGTATTTCGGTTTTTGGGGCCGCGGGCGGCGACGGGGCCCGTGCGTCCCAG
CGCACATGTTCGGCGAGGCGGGGCCTGCGAGCGCGGCCACCGAGAATCGGACGGGGGTAGTCTCAAGCTG
GCCGGCCTGCTCTGGTGCCTGGCCTCGCGCCGCCGTGTATCGCCCCGCCCTGGGCGGCAAGGCTGGCCCG
GTCGGCACCAGTTGCGTGAGCGGAAAGATGGCCGCTTCCCGGCCCTGCTGCAGGGAGCTCAAAATGGAGG
ACGCGGCGCTCGGGAGAGCGGGCGGGTGAGTCACCCACACAAAGGAAAAGGGCCTTTCCGTCCTCAGCCG
TCGCTTCATGTGACTCCACGGAGTACCGGGCGCCGTCCAGGCACCTCGATTAGTTCTCGAGCTTTTGGAG
TACGTCGTCTTTAGGTTGGGGGGAGGGGTTTTATGCGATGGAGTTTCCCCACACTGAGTGGGTGGAGACT
GAAGTTAGGCCAGCTTGGCACTTGATGTAATTCTCCTTGGAATTTGCCCTTTTTGAGTTTGGATCTTGGT
TCATTCTCAAGCCTCAGACAGTGGTTCAAAGTTTTTTTCTTCCATTTCAGGTGTCGTGAGGAATTAGCTT
GGTACTAATACGACTCACTATAGGGAGACCCAAGCTGGCTAGGTAAGCTTGGTACCGAGCTCGGATCCAC
TAGTCCAGTGTGGTGGAATTCTGCAGATATCAACAAGTTTGTACAAAAAAGCAGGCTCCACCATGAACCC
CAGTGCCCCCAGCTACCCCATGGCCTCGCTCTACGTGGGGGACCTCCACCCCGACGTGACCGAGGCGATG
CTCTACGAGAAGTTCAGCCCGGCCGGGCCCATCCTCTCCATCCGGGTCTGCAGGGACATGATCACCCGCC
GCTCCTTGGGCTACGCGTATGTGAACTTCCAGCAGCCGGCGGACGCGGAGCGTGCTTTGGACACCATGAA
TTTTGATGTTATAAAGGGCAAGCCAGTACGCATCATGTGGTCTCAGCGTGATCCATCACTTCGCAAAAGT
GGAGTAGGCAACATATTCATTAAAAATCTGGACAAATCCATTGATAATAAAGCACTGTATGATACATTTT
CTGCTTTTGGTAACATCCTTTCATGTAAGGTGGTTTGTGATGAAAATGGTTCCAAGGGCTATGGATTTGT
ACACTTTGAGACGCAGGAAGCAGCTGAAAGAGCTATTGAAAAAATGAATGGAATGCTCCTAAATGATCGC
AAAGTATTTGTTGGACGATTTAAGTCTCGTAAAGAACGAGAAGCTGAACTTGGAGCTAGGGCAAAAGAAT
TCACCAATGTTTACATCAAGAATTTTGGAGAAGACATGGATGATGAGCGCCTTAAGGATCTCTTTGGCAA
GTTTGGGCCTGCCTTAAGTGTGAAAGTAATGACTGATGAAAGTGGAAAATCCAAAGGATTTGGATTTGTA
AGCTTTGAAAGGCATGAAGATGCACAGAAAGCTGTGGATGAGATGAACGGAAAGGAGCTCAATGGAAAAC
AAATTTATGTTGGTCGAGCTCAGAAAAAGGTGGAACGGCAGACGGAACTTAAGCGCAAATTTGAACAGAT
GAAACAAGATAGGATCACCAGATACCAGGGTGTTAATCTTTATGTGAAAAATCTTGATGATGGTATTGAT
GATGAACGTCTCCGGAAAGAGTTTTCTCCATTTGGTACAATCACTAGTGCAAAGGTTATGATGGAGGGTG
GTCGCAGCAAAGGGTTTGGTTTTGTATGTTTCTCCTCCCCAGAAGAAGCCACTAAAGCAGTTACAGAAAT
GAACGGTAGAATTGTGGCCACAAAGCCATTGTATGTAGCTTTAGCTCAGCGCAAAGAAGAGCGCCAGGCT
CACCTCACTAACCAGTATATGCAGAGAATGGCAAGTGTACGAGCTGTTCCCAACCCTGTAATCAACCCCT
ACCAGCCAGCACCTCCTTCAGGTTACTTCATGGCAGCTATCCCACAGACTCAGAACCGTGCTGCATACTA
TCCTCCTAGCCAAATTGCTCAACTAAGACCAAGTCCTCGCTGGACTGCTCAGGGTGCCAGACCTCATCCA
TTCCAAAATATGCCCGGTGCTATCCGCCCAGCTGCTCCTAGACCACCATTTAGTACTATGAGACCAGCTT
CTTCACAGGTTCCACGAGTCATGTCAACACAGCGTGTTGCTAACACATCAACACAGACAATGGGTCCACG
TCCTGCAGCTGCAGCCGCTGCAGCTACTCCTGCTGTCCGCACCGTTCCACAGTATAAATATGCTGCAGGA
GTTCGCAATCCTCAGCAACATCTTAATGCACAGCCACAAGTTACAATGCAACAGCCTGCTGTTCATGTAC
AAGGTCAGGAACCTTTGACTGCTTCCATGTTGGCATCTGCCCCTCCTCAAGAGCAAAAGCAAATGTTGGG
TGAACGGCTGTTTCCTCTTATTCAAGCCATGCACCCTACTCTTGCTGGTAAAATCACTGGCATGTTGTTG
GAGATTGATAATTCAGAACTTCTTCATATGCTCGAGTCTCCAGAGTCACTCCGTTCTAAGGTTGATGAAG
CTGTAGCTGTACTACAAGCCCACCAAGCTAAAGAGGCTGCCCAGAAAGCAGTTAACAGTGCCACCGGTGT
TCCAACTGTTTTGGACCCAGCTTTCTTGTACAAAGTGGTTGATATCCAGCACAGTGGCGGCCGCTCGAGT
CTAGAGGGCCCGCGGTTCGAAACCAGCGGAGGCGGCGGAAGCGGGGGAGGAGGCAGCGGCGGAGGCGGCA
GCGGGGGCGGCGGAAGCGCTACCGGTAAGCCTATCCCTAACCCTCTCCTCGGTCTCGATTCTACGCGTAC
CGGTATGGCTTCTAACTTTACTCAGTTCGTTCTCGTCGACAATGGCGGAACTGGCGACGTGACTGTCGCC
CCAAGCAACTTCGCTAACGGGGTCGCTGAATGGATCAGCTCTAACTCGCGATCACAGGCTTACAAAGTAA
CCTGTAGCGTTCGTCAGAGCTCTGCGCAGAATCGCAAATACACCATCAAAGTCGAGGTGCCTAAAGTGGC
AACCCAGACTGTTGGTGGTGAAGAGCTTCCTGTAGCCGGATGGAGATCTTACTTAAATATGGAACTAACC
ATTCCAATTTTCGCCACGAATTCCGACTGCGAGCTTATTGTTAAGGCAATGCAAGGTCTCCTAAAAGATG
GAAACCCGATTCCCTCGGCCATCGCGGCCAACTCCGGCATCTACGGAGGTGGAGGTGGATCTCGTACGGG
TTAGTAATGAGTTTAAACCCGCTGATCAGCCTCGACTGTGCCTTCTAGTTGCCAGCCATCTGTTGTTTGC
CCCTCCCCCGTGCCTTCCTTGACCCTGGAAGGTGCCACTCCCACTGTCCTTTCCTAATAAAATGAGGAAA
TTGCATCGCATTGTCTGAGTAGGTGTCATTCTATTCTGGGGGGTGGGGTGGGGCAGGACAGCAAGGGGGA
GGATTGGGAAGACAATAGCAGGCATGCTGGGGATGCGGTGGGCTCTATGGCTTCTGAGGCGGAAAGAACC
AGCTGGGGCTCTAGGGGGTATCCCC
[124 nt withheld, positions 4156-4279]
C
[91 nt withheld, positions 4281-4371]
AGGGTGATGGTTCACGTACCTAGAAGTTCCTATTCCGAAGTTCCTATTCTCTAGAAAGTATAGGAACTTC
CTTGGCCAAAAAGCCTGAACTCACCGCGACGTCTGTCGAGAAGTTTCTGATCGAAAAGTTCGACAGCGTC
TCCGACCTGATGCAGCTCTCGGAGGGCGAAGAATCTCGTGCTTTCAGCTTCGATGTAGGAGGGCGTGGAT
ATGTCCTGCGGGTAAATAGCTGCGCCGATGGTTTCTACAAAGATCGTTATGTTTATCGGCACTTTGCATC
GGCCGCGCTCCCGATTCCGGAAGTGCTTGACATTGGGGAATTCAGCGAGAGCCTGACCTATTGCATCTCC
CGCCGTGCACAGGGTGTCACGTTGCAAGACCTGCCTGAAACCGAACTGCCCGCTGTTCTGCAGCCGGTCG
CGGAGGCCATGGATGCGATCGCTGCGGCCGATCTTAGCCAGACGAGCGGGTTCGGCCCATTCGGACCGCA
AGGAATCGGTCAATACACTACATGGCGTGATTTCATATGCGCGATTGCTGATCCCCATGTGTATCACTGG
CAAACTGTGATGGACGACACCGTCAGTGCGTCCGTCGCGCAGGCTCTCGATGAGCTGATGCTTTGGGCCG
AGGACTGCCCCGAAGTCCGGCACCTCGTGCACGCGGATTTCGGCTCCAACAATGTCCTGACGGACAATGG
CCGCATAACAGCGGTCATTGACTGGAGCGAGGCGATGTTCGGGGATTCCCAATACGAGGTCGCCAACATC
TTCTTCTGGAGGCCGTGGTTGGCTTGTATGGAGCAGCAGACGCGCTACTTCGAGCGGAGGCATCCGGAGC
TTGCAGGATCGCCGCGGCTCCGGGCGTATATGCTCCGCATTGGTCTTGACCAACTCTATCAGAGCTTGGT
TGACGGCAATTTCGATGATGCAGCTTGGGCGCAGGGTCGATGCGACGCAATCGTCCGATCCGGAGCCGGG
ACTGTCGGGCGTACACAAATCGCCCGCAGAAGCGCGGCCGTCTGGACCGATGGCTGTGTAGAAGTACTCG
CCGATAGTGGAAACCGACGCCCCAGCACTCGTCCGAGGGCAAAGGAATAGCACGTACTACGAGATTTCGA
TTCCACCGCCGCCTTCTATGAAAGGTTGGGCTTCGGAATCGTTTTCCGGGACGCCGGCTGGATGATCCTC
CAGCGCGGGGATCTCATGCTGGAGTTCTTCGCCCACCCCAACTTGTTTATTGCAGCTTATAATGGTTACA
AATAAAGCAATAGCATCACAAATTTCACAAATAAAGCATTTTTTTCACTGCATTCTAGTTGTGGTTTGTC
CAAACTCATCAATGTATCTTATCATGTCTGTATACCGTCGACCTCTAGCTAGAGCTTGGCGTAATCATGG
TCATAGCTGTTTCCTGTGTGAAATTGTTATCCGCTCACAATTCCACACAACATACGAGCCGGAAGCATAA
AGTGTAAAGCCTGGGGTGCCTAATGAGTGAGCTAACTCACATTAATTGCGTTGCGCTCACTGCCCGCTTT
CCAGTCGGGAAACCTGTCGTGCCAGCTGCATTAATGAATCGGCCAACGCGCGGGGAGAGGCGGTTTGCGT
ATTGGGCGCTCTTCCGCTTCCTCGCTCACTGACTCGCTGCGCTCGGTCGTTCGGCTGCGGCGAGCGGTAT
CAGCTCACTCAAAGGCGGTAATACGGTTATCCACAGAATCAGGGGATAACGCAGGAAAGAACATGTGAGC
AAAAGGCCAGCAAAAGGCCAGGAACCGTAAAAAGGCCGCGTTGCTGGCGTTTTTCCATAGGCTCCGCCCC
CCTGACGAGCATCACAAAAATCGACGCTCAAGTCAGAGGTGGCGAAACCCGACAGGACTATAAAGATACC
AGGCGTTTCCCCCTGGAAGCTCCCTCGTGCGCTCTCCTGTTCCGACCCTGCCGCTTACCGGATACCTGTC
CGCCTTTCTCCCTTCGGGAAGCGTGGCGCTTTCTCATAGCTCACGCTGTAGGTATCTCAGTTCGGTGTAG
GTCGTTCGCTCCAAGCTGGGCTGTGTGCACGAACCCCCCGTTCAGCCCGACCGCTGCGCCTTATCCGGTA
ACTATCGTCTTGAGTCCAACCCGGTAAGACACGACTTATCGCCACTGGCAGCAGCCACTGGTAACAGGAT
TAGCAGAGCGAGGTATGTAGGCGGTGCTACAGAGTTCTTGAAGTGGTGGCCTAACTACGGCTACACTAGA
AGAACAGTATTTGGTATCTGCGCTCTGCTGAAGCCAGTTACCTTCGGAAAAAGAGTTGGTAGCTCTTGAT
CCGGCAAACAAACCACCGCTGGTAGCGGTGGTTTTTTTGTTTGCAAGCAGCAGATTACGCGCAGAAAAAA
AGGATCTCAAGAAGATCCTTTGATCTTTTCTACGGGGTCTGACGCTCAGTGGAACGAAAACTCACGTTAA
GGGATTTTGGTCATGAGATTATCAAAAAGGATCTTCACCTAGATCCTTTTAAATTAAAAATGAAGTTTTA
AATCAATCTAAAGTATATATGAGTAAACTTGGTCTGACAGTTACCAATGCTTAATCAGTGAGGCACCTAT
CTCAGCGATCTGTCTATTTCGTTCATCCATAGTTGCCTGACTCCCCGTCGTGTAGATAACTACGATACGG
GAGGGCTTACCATCTGGCCCCAGTGCTGCAATGATACCGCGAGACCCACGCTCACCGGCTCCAGATTTAT
CAGCAATAAACCAGCCAGCCGGAAGGGCCGAGCGCAGAAGTGGTCCTGCAACTTTATCCGCCTCCATCCA
GTCTATTAATTGTTGCCGGGAAGCTAGAGTAAGTAGTTCGCCAGTTAATAGTTTGCGCAACGTTGTTGCC
ATTGCTACAGGCATCGTGGTGTCACGCTCGTCGTTTGGTATGGCTTCATTCAGCTCCGGTTCCCAACGAT
CAAGGCGAGTTACATGATCCCCCATGTTGTGCAAAAAAGCGGTTAGCTCCTTCGGTCCTCCGATCGTTGT
CAGAAGTAAGTTGGCCGCAGTGTTATCACTCATGGTTATGGCAGCACTGCATAATTCTCTTACTGTCATG
CCATCCGTAAGATGCTTTTCTGTGACTGGTGAGTACTCAACCAAGTCATTCTGAGAATAGTGTATGCGGC
GACCGAGTTGCTCTTGCCCGGCGTCAATACGGGATAATACCGCGCCACATAGCAGAACTTTAAAAGTGCT
CATCATTGGAAAACGTTCTTCGGGGCGAAAACTCTCAAGGATCTTACCGCTGTTGAGATCCAGTTCGATG
TAACCCACTCGTGCACCCAACTGATCTTCAGCATCTTTTACTTTCACCAGCGTTTCTGGGTGAGCAAAAA
CAGGAAGGCAAAATGCCGCAAAAAAGGGAATAAGGGCGACACGGAAATGTTGAATACTCATACTCTTCCT
TTTTCAATATTATTGAAGCATTTATCAGGGTTATTGTCTCATGAGCGGATACATATTTGAATGTATTTAG
AAAAATAAACAAATAGGGGTTCCGCGCACATTTCCCCGAAAAGTGCCACCTGACGTCGACGGATCGGGAG
ATCTCCCGATCCCCTATGGTGCACTCTCAGTACAATCTGCTCTGATGCCGCATAGTTAAGCCAGTATCTG
CTCCCTGCTTGTGTGTTGGAGGTCGCTGAGTAGTGCGCGAGCAAAATTTAAGCTACAACAAGGCAAGGCT
TGACCGACAATTGCATGAAGAATCTGCTTAGGGTTAGGCGTTTTGCGCTGCTTCGCGATGTACGGGCCAG
ATATACGCGTTGACATTGATTATTGACTAGGCTTTTGCAAAAAGCTTTGCAAAGATGGATAAAGTTTTAA
ACAGAGAGGAATCTTTGCAGCTAATGGACCTTCTAGGTCTTGAAAGGAGTGGGAATT
Features (pLannotate 1.2.2; 24 found; start..end, strand, type, name):
      1..1179    +  promoter       EF-1α promoter: strong constitutive promoter for human elongation factor EF-1α
   1196..1214    +  promoter       T7 promoter: promoter for bacteriophage T7 RNA polymerase
   1293..1317    +  protein_bind   attB1: mutant version of attB; recombination site for the Gateway® BP reaction BP Clonase™
   1323..3230    +  CDS            PABPC1: PABP1_HUMAN - Also known as PAB1, PABP1, PABPC2. Experimental evidence at protein level: Swiss-Prot protein existence level 1. (Microbial infection) Positively regulates the replication of dengue virus (DENV). From Homo sapiens (Human).
   3235..3259    -  protein_bind   attB2: mutant version of attB; recombination site for the Gateway® BP reaction BP Clonase™
   3384..3425    +  CDS            V5 tag: epitope tag from simian virus 5
   3438..3824    +  CDS            MS2: bacteriophage MS2 coat protein binds to a specific stem-loop structure in the viral RNA (Peabody, 1993)
   3886..4110    +  polyA_signal   bGH poly(A) signal: bovine growth hormone polyadenylation signal
   4114..4135    +  promoter       SV40 promoter (fragment): SV40 enhancer and early promoter
   4156..4389    +  rep_origin     f1 ori (fragment) (sequence partly withheld): f1 bacteriophage origin of replication; arrow indicates direction of (+) strand synthesis
   4394..4441    +  protein_bind   FRT: FLP-mediated recombination occurs in the 8-bp core sequence TCTAGAAA (Turan and Bode, 2011). FLP recombinase from the Saccharomyces cerevisiae 2μ plasmid
   4449..5471    +  CDS            HygR: aminoglycoside phosphotransferase from E. coli; aph(4)-Ia; confers resistance to hygromycin
   5481..5606    +  CDS            ble (fragment): BLE_KLEPN - Experimental evidence at protein level: Swiss-Prot protein existence level 1. Binding protein with a strong affinity to the bleomycin family of antibiotics. Binds to CL990; an antimitotic-antibiotic compound. From Klebsiella pneumoniae.
   5601..5722    +  polyA_signal   SV40 poly(A) signal: SV40 polyadenylation signal
   5795..5811    -  protein_bind   lac operator: The lac repressor binds to the lac operator to inhibit transcription in E. coli. This inhibition can be relieved by adding lactose or isopropyl-β-D-thiogalactopyranoside (IPTG). lac repressor encoded by lacI
   5819..5849    -  promoter       lac promoter: promoter for the E. coli lac operon
   5864..5885    -  protein_bind   CAP binding site: CAP binding activates transcription in the presence of cAMP. E. coli catabolite activator protein
   5898..5990    -  CDS            lacI (fragment): lac repressor; lacI; The lac repressor binds to the lac operator to inhibit transcription in E. coli. This inhibition can be relieved by adding lactose or isopropyl-β-D-thiogalactopyranoside (IPTG).
   6173..6761    -  rep_origin     ori: high-copy-number ColE1/pMB1/pBR322/pUC origin of replication
   6932..7792    -  CDS            AmpR: β-lactamase; bla; confers resistance to ampicillin, carbenicillin, and related antibiotics
   7793..7897    -  promoter       AmpR promoter: bla
   7956..8008    -  misc_feature   bom (fragment): basis of mobility region from pBR322
   8163..8181    +  enhancer       CMV enhancer (fragment): human cytomegalovirus immediate early enhancer
   8206..8272    +  CDS            small t antigen (fragment): SV40 (simian virus 40) small t antigen
