[The description below was written by a language model from this plasmid's Addgene catalogue record and pLannotate feature annotations shown in this document.]
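Description:
PABPC1 is a mammalian expression plasmid built by Gateway cloning of the human PABPC1 open reading frame (poly(A)-binding protein cytoplasmic 1, unmutated) into the E2.pEF5-DEST-FL-V5-MCP destination backbone. It is maintained in E. coli through a high-copy ColE1/pUC-type origin and an ampicillin resistance gene.

The annotated full sequence shows a strong constitutive EF-1α promoter, followed by a T7 promoter, driving the PABPC1 coding sequence, which is flanked by attB1 and attB2 sites left from the Gateway recombination. Downstream of attB2, the backbone supplies a V5 epitope tag and the bacteriophage MS2 coat protein (MCP), listed in the record as a C-terminal fusion, and the transcription unit ends in a bovine growth hormone polyadenylation signal. MCP binds a specific MS2 RNA stem-loop, so the fusion protein can be artificially recruited to any reporter transcript carrying such hairpins, while V5 allows detection of the expressed protein.

The backbone also carries an FRT site immediately upstream of a hygromycin resistance coding sequence with an SV40 poly(A) signal. No full promoter is annotated in front of this marker, an arrangement consistent with FLP-mediated integration into a genomic FRT landing site, although the record does not state that use. Several other annotations (f1 ori, SV40 promoter, ble, lacI, CMV enhancer, small t antigen) are only fragments and are probably backbone remnants.

The stated purpose is an RNA-binding protein tethering screen, in which individual MCP-tagged proteins are tethered to reporter mRNAs to test their effects on mRNA stability and translation.
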