Addgene plasmid #155805: PABPC1
Purpose: For use in RBP tethering screen
Depositing lab: Eugene Yeo. Depositing organization: University of California, San Diego (UCSD). Publication: Large-scale tethered function assays identify factors that regulate mRNA stability and translation. Luo EC, Nathanson JL, Tan FE, Schwartz JL, Schmok JC, Shankar A, Markmiller S, Yee BA, Sathe S, Pratt GA, Scaletta DB, Ha Y, Hill DE, Aigner S, Yeo GW. Nat Struct Mol Biol. 2020 Oct;27(10):989-1000. doi: 10.1038/s41594-020-0477-6. Epub 2020 Aug 17. PubMed 32807991.
Backbone
  Vector backbone: E2.pEF5-DEST-FL-V5-MCP
  Backbone size w/o insert (bp): 7357
  Vector type: Mammalian Expression
Growth in bacteria
  Bacterial resistance: Ampicillin, 100 μg/mL
  Growth temperature: 37°C
  Growth strain: DH5alpha
  Copy number: High Copy
Gene/Insert
  Gene/Insert name: PABPC1 (alt name: Accession: BC015958)
  Species: H. sapiens (human)
  Insert size (bp): 1911
  Mutation: none
  Entrez Gene: PABPC1 (a.k.a. PAB1, PABP, PABP1, PABPC2, PABPL1)
  Promoter: EF-1a
  Tag / fusion protein: V5-MCP (C terminal on backbone)
  Cloning method: Gateway Cloning
  Sequencing primers: 5′ TAATACGACTCACTATAGGG; 3′ gctcgagtctagagggc
Resource information
  A portion of this plasmid was derived from a plasmid made by: DNASU Plasmid Repository Center for Personalized Diagnostics Biodesign Institute
Terms and licenses: Academic/Nonprofit Terms; Industry Terms: Not Available to Industry
How to cite: PABPC1 was a gift from Eugene Yeo (Addgene plasmid # 155805 ; http://n2t.net/addgene:155805 ; RRID:Addgene_155805)
