>Addgene plasmid #155805 | PABPC1 | depositor partial sequence | sequence record 301209 | Insert Sequence
ATGAACCCCAGTGCCCCCAGCTACCCCATGGCCTCGCTCTACGTGGGGGACCTCCACCCCGACGTGACCG
AGGCGATGCTCTACGAGAAGTTCAGCCCGGCCGGGCCCATCCTCTCCATCCGGGTCTGCAGGGACATGAT
CACCCGCCGCTCCTTGGGCTACGCGTATGTGAACTTCCAGCAGCCGGCGGACGCGGAGCGTGCTTTGGAC
ACCATGAATTTTGATGTTATAAAGGGCAAGCCAGTACGCATCATGTGGTCTCAGCGTGATCCATCACTTC
GCAAAAGTGGAGTAGGCAACATATTCATTAAAAATCTGGACAAATCCATTGATAATAAAGCACTGTATGA
TACATTTTCTGCTTTTGGTAACATCCTTTCATGTAAGGTGGTTTGTGATGAAAATGGTTCCAAGGGCTAT
GGATTTGTACACTTTGAGACGCAGGAAGCAGCTGAAAGAGCTATTGAAAAAATGAATGGAATGCTCCTAA
ATGATCGCAAAGTATTTGTTGGACGATTTAAGTCTCGTAAAGAACGAGAAGCTGAACTTGGAGCTAGGGC
AAAAGAATTCACCAATGTTTACATCAAGAATTTTGGAGAAGACATGGATGATGAGCGCCTTAAGGATCTC
TTTGGCAAGTTTGGGCCTGCCTTAAGTGTGAAAGTAATGACTGATGAAAGTGGAAAATCCAAAGGATTTG
GATTTGTAAGCTTTGAAAGGCATGAAGATGCACAGAAAGCTGTGGATGAGATGAACGGAAAGGAGCTCAA
TGGAAAACAAATTTATGTTGGTCGAGCTCAGAAAAAGGTGGAACGGCAGACGGAACTTAAGCGCAAATTT
GAACAGATGAAACAAGATAGGATCACCAGATACCAGGGTGTTAATCTTTATGTGAAAAATCTTGATGATG
GTATTGATGATGAACGTCTCCGGAAAGAGTTTTCTCCATTTGGTACAATCACTAGTGCAAAGGTTATGAT
GGAGGGTGGTCGCAGCAAAGGGTTTGGTTTTGTATGTTTCTCCTCCCCAGAAGAAGCCACTAAAGCAGTT
ACAGAAATGAACGGTAGAATTGTGGCCACAAAGCCATTGTATGTAGCTTTAGCTCAGCGCAAAGAAGAGC
GCCAGGCTCACCTCACTAACCAGTATATGCAGAGAATGGCAAGTGTACGAGCTGTTCCCAACCCTGTAAT
CAACCCCTACCAGCCAGCACCTCCTTCAGGTTACTTCATGGCAGCTATCCCACAGACTCAGAACCGTGCT
GCATACTATCCTCCTAGCCAAATTGCTCAACTAAGACCAAGTCCTCGCTGGACTGCTCAGGGTGCCAGAC
CTCATCCATTCCAAAATATGCCCGGTGCTATCCGCCCAGCTGCTCCTAGACCACCATTTAGTACTATGAG
ACCAGCTTCTTCACAGGTTCCACGAGTCATGTCAACACAGCGTGTTGCTAACACATCAACACAGACAATG
GGTCCACGTCCTGCAGCTGCAGCCGCTGCAGCTACTCCTGCTGTCCGCACCGTTCCACAGTATAAATATG
CTGCAGGAGTTCGCAATCCTCAGCAACATCTTAATGCACAGCCACAAGTTACAATGCAACAGCCTGCTGT
TCATGTACAAGGTCAGGAACCTTTGACTGCTTCCATGTTGGCATCTGCCCCTCCTCAAGAGCAAAAGCAA
ATGTTGGGTGAACGGCTGTTTCCTCTTATTCAAGCCATGCACCCTACTCTTGCTGGTAAAATCACTGGCA
TGTTGTTGGAGATTGATAATTCAGAACTTCTTCATATGCTCGAGTCTCCAGAGTCACTCCGTTCTAAGGT
TGATGAAGCTGTAGCTGTACTACAAGCCCACCAAGCTAAAGAGGCTGCCCAGAAAGCAGTTAACAGTGCC
ACCGGTGTTCCAACTGTTTAA
